Addgene plasmid #160297: pCY5.1kh
Purpose: Yeast CRISPR plasmid targeting the kanMX and hphMX cassettes
Depositing lab: Amir Aharoni. Depositing organization: Ben-Gurion University. Publication: Marker-free genetic manipulations in yeast using CRISPR/CAS9 system. Soreanu I, Hendler A, Dahan D, Dovrat D, Aharoni A. Curr Genet. 2018 Oct;64(5):1129-1139. doi: 10.1007/s00294-018-0831-y. Epub 2018 Apr 6. PubMed 29626221.
Backbone
  Vector backbone: pCAS (Addgene #60847)
  Backbone manufacturer: Jamie Cate
  Total vector size (bp): 10217
  Vector type: CRISPR
  Selectable markers: URA3
Growth in bacteria
  Bacterial resistance: Ampicillin, 100 μg/mL
  Growth temperature: 37°C
  Growth strain: DH5alpha
  Copy number: High Copy
Gene/Insert 1
  Gene/Insert name: sgRNA expression cassette (with guide targeting hph: GACCTGATGCAGCTCTCGGA)
  Species: Synthetic
  Insert size (bp): 379
Gene/Insert 2
  Gene/Insert name: URA3MX selection cassette
  Species: Candida albicans
  Insert size (bp): 1437
Gene/Insert 3
  Gene/Insert name: sgRNA expression cassette (with guide targeting kan: TGTTTTGCCGGGGATCGCAG)
  Species: Synthetic
  Insert size (bp): 379
Gene/Insert 4
  Gene/Insert name: Cas9
  Species: Streptococcus pyogenes
  Insert size (bp): 4176
  Tag / fusion protein: SV40 NLS (C terminal on insert); 8xHis-tag (C terminal on insert)
Terms and licenses: Academic/Nonprofit Terms; Industry Terms: Not Available to Industry
How to cite: pCY5.1kh was a gift from Amir Aharoni (Addgene plasmid # 160297 ; http://n2t.net/addgene:160297 ; RRID:Addgene_160297)
