[The description below was written by a language model from this plasmid's Addgene catalogue record and pLannotate feature annotations shown in this document.]
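Description:
pCY5.1kh is a yeast CRISPR/Cas9 plasmid derived from the pCAS backbone and designed to cut two common drug-resistance cassettes, kanMX and hphMX. It is a yeast–E. coli shuttle vector of about 10.2 kb. A high-copy ColE1/pUC-type origin and an ampicillin resistance gene (β-lactamase with its own promoter) support propagation in bacteria, while a 2μ origin maintains it as a multicopy episome in yeast. Yeast selection relies on a URA3MX cassette, in which a URA3 coding sequence sits between the Ashbya gossypii TEF promoter and terminator. The catalogue lists this marker as coming from Candida albicans, although the automated annotation matched it to the S. cerevisiae URA3 protein.

The payload consists of Streptococcus pyogenes Cas9 and two separate sgRNA expression cassettes of 379 bp each, one with a guide against the hph gene and the other with a guide against the kan gene. In the feature table each cassette appears as a tRNA element upstream of an S. pyogenes gRNA scaffold, consistent with a tRNA-based Pol III arrangement for guide expression. Cas9 carries a C-terminal SV40 nuclear localisation signal and a polyhistidine tag (8xHis per the catalogue) and is followed by the CYC1 terminator. The Cas9 promoter is not named in the record, though a fragment of yeast genomic sequence is annotated immediately upstream. Because a single plasmid can cleave either or both marker cassettes, it suits marker-free genome manipulation in strains that already carry kanMX or hphMX integrations, such as replacing those markers with a repair template. URA3 can also be counter-selected, which in principle allows the plasmid to be removed after editing.
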