Features (pLannotate 1.2.2; 15 found; start..end, strand, type, name):
     43..131     +  ncRNA          tRNA: Accession: RF00005 - tRNA
    225..300     +  misc_RNA       gRNA scaffold: guide RNA scaffold for the Streptococcus pyogenes CRISPR/Cas9 system
    436..779     +  promoter       TEF promoter: Ashbya gossypii TEF promoter
    798..1586    +  CDS            URA3: PYRF_YEAST - Experimental evidence at protein level: Swiss-Prot protein existence level 1. From Saccharomyces cerevisiae (strain ATCC 204508 / S288c) (Baker's yeast).
   1598..1795    +  terminator     TEF terminator: Ashbya gossypii TEF terminator
   1846..1950    +  promoter       AmpR promoter: bla
   1951..2811    +  CDS            AmpR: β-lactamase; bla; confers resistance to ampicillin, carbenicillin, and related antibiotics
   2956..3044    +  ncRNA          tRNA: Accession: RF00005 - tRNA
   3138..3213    +  misc_RNA       gRNA scaffold: guide RNA scaffold for the Streptococcus pyogenes CRISPR/Cas9 system
   3441..3854    -  CDS            YJC7_YEAST: Protein predicted: Swiss-Prot protein existence level 4. From Saccharomyces cerevisiae (strain ATCC 204508 / S288c) (Baker's yeast).
   4009..8112    +  CDS            cas9: CAS9_STRP1 - Also known as csn1 From Streptococcus pyogenes serotype M1.
   8161..8181    +  CDS            7xHis: 6xHis affinity tag
   8185..8374    +  terminator     CYC1 terminator: S. cerevisiae CYC1; transcription terminator for CYC1
   8431..9019    -  rep_origin     ori: high-copy-number ColE1/pMB1/pBR322/pUC origin of replication
   9043..2       -  rep_origin     2μ ori (across the origin): yeast 2μ plasmid origin of replication
>Addgene plasmid #160297 | pCY5.1kh | addgene full sequence | sequence record 484567 | Addgene NGS Result
GTATATGTGTTATGTAGTATACTCTTTCTTCAACAATTAAATACTCTCGGTAGCCAAGTTGGTTTAAGGC
GCAAGACTGTAATTTATCACTACGAAATCTTGAGATCGGGCGTTCGACTCGCCCCCGGGAGAGATGGCCG
GCATGGTCCCAGCCTCCTCGCTGGCGCCGGCTGGGCAACACCTTCGGGTGGCGAATGGGACTTTGACCTG
ATGCAGCTCTCGGAGTTTTAGAGCTAGAAATAGCAAGTTAAAATAAGGCTAGTCCGTTATCAACTTGAAA
AAGTGGCACCGAGTCGGTGCTTTTTTTATTTTTTGTCACTATTGTTATGTAAAATGCCACCTCTGACAGT
ATGGAACGCAAACTTCTGTCTAGTGGATATAGGTCTAGAGATCTACCGGTAGCTTGCCTTGTCCCCGCCG
GGTCACCCGGCCAGCGACATGGAGGCCCAGAATACCCTCCTTGACAGTCTTGACGTGCGCAGCTCAGGGG
CATGATGTGACTGTCGCCCGTACATTTAGCCCATACATCCCCATGTATAATCATTTGCATCCATACATTT
TGATGGCCGCACGGCGCGAAGCAAAAATTACGGCTCCTCGCTGCGGACCTGCGAGCAGGGAAACGCTCCC
CTCACAGACGCGTTGAATTGTCCCCACGCCGCGCCCCTGTAGAGAAATATAAAAGGTTAGGATTTGCCAC
TGAGGTTCTTCTTTCATATACTTCCTTTTAAAATCTTGCTAGGATACAGTTCTCACATCACATCCGAACA
TAAACAACCATGACAGTCAACACTAAGACCTATAGTGAGAGAGCAGAAACTCATGCCTCACCAGTAGCAC
AACGATTATTTCGATTAATGGAACTGAAGAAAACCAATTTATGTGCATCAATTGATGTTGATACCACTAA
GGAATTCCTTGAATTAATTGATAAATTGGGTCCTTATGTATGCTTAATCAAGACTCATATTGATATAATC
AATGATTTTTCCTATGAATCCACTATTGAACCATTATTAGAACTTTCACGTAAACATCAATTTATGATTT
TTGAAGATAGAAAATTTGCTGATATTGGTAATACCGTGAAGAAACAATATATTGGTGGAGTTTATAAAAT
TAGTAGTTGGGCAGATATTACTAATGCTCATGGTGTCACTGGGAATGGAGTAGTTGAAGGATTAAAACAG
GGAGCTAAAGAAACCACCACCAACCAAGAGCCAAGAGGGTTATTGATGTTAGCTGAATTATCATCAGTGG
GATCATTAGCATATGGAGAATATTCTCAAAAAACTGTTGAAATTGCTAAATCCGATAAGGAATTTGTTAT
TGGATTTATTGCCCAACGTGATATGGGTGGACAAGAAGAAGGATTTGATTGGCTTATTATGACACCTGGA
GTTGGATTAGATGATAAAGGTGATGGATTAGGACAACAATATAGAACTGTTGATGAAGTTGTTAGCACTG
GAACTGATATTATCATTGTTGGTAGAGGATTGTTTGGTAAAGGAAGAGATCCAGATATTGAAGGTAAAAG
GTATAGAGATGCTGGTTGGAATGCTTATTTGAAAAAGACTGGCCAATTATAATCAGTACTGACAATAAAA
AGATTCTTGTTTTCAAGAACTTGTCATTTGTATAGTTTTTTTATATTGTAGTTGTTCTATTTTAATCAAA
TGTTAGCGTGATTTATATTTTTTTTCGCCTCGACATCATCTGCCCAGATGCGAAGTTAAGTGCGCAGAAA
GTAATATCATGCGTCAATCGTATGTGAATGCTGGTCGCTATACTGCTGTCGATTCGATACTAACGCCGCC
ATCCAGTGTCGAAAACGGCGGCCGCCGCGGAACCCCTATTTGTTTATTTTTCTAAATACATTCAAATATG
TATCCGCTCATGAGACAATAACCCTGATAAATGCTTCAATAATATTGAAAAAGGAAGAGTATGAGTATTC
AACATTTCCGTGTCGCCCTTATTCCCTTTTTTGCGGCATTTTGCCTTCCTGTTTTTGCTCACCCAGAAAC
GCTGGTGAAAGTAAAAGATGCTGAAGATCAGTTGGGTGCACGAGTGGGTTACATCGAACTGGATCTCAAC
AGCGGTAAGATCCTTGAGAGTTTTCGCCCCGAAGAACGTTTTCCAATGATGAGCACTTTTAAAGTTCTGC
TATGTGGCGCGGTATTATCCCGTATTGACGCCGGGCAAGAGCAACTCGGTCGCCGCATACACTATTCTCA
GAATGACTTGGTTGAGTACTCACCAGTCACAGAAAAGCATCTTACGGATGGCATGACAGTAAGAGAATTA
TGCAGTGCTGCCATAACCATGAGTGATAACACTGCGGCCAACTTACTTCTGACAACGATCGGAGGACCGA
AGGAGCTAACCGCTTTTTTGCACAACATGGGGGATCATGTAACTCGCCTTGATCGTTGGGAACCGGAGCT
GAATGAAGCCATACCAAACGACGAGCGTGACACCACGATGCCTGTAGCAATGGCAACAACGTTGCGCAAA
CTATTAACTGGCGAACTACTTACTCTAGCTTCCCGGCAACAATTAATAGACTGGATGGAGGCGGATAAAG
TTGCAGGACCACTTCTGCGCTCGGCCCTTCCGGCTGGCTGGTTTATTGCTGATAAATCTGGAGCCGGTGA
GCGTGGGTCTCGCGGTATCATTGCAGCACTGGGGCCAGATGGTAAGCCCTCCCGTATCGTAGTTATCTAC
ACGACGGGGAGTCAGGCAACTATGGATGAACGAAATAGACAGATCGCTGAGATAGGTGCCTCACTGATTA
AGCATTGGTAACTGTCAGACCAAGTTTACTCATATATACTTTAGATTGATTTAAAACTTCATTTTTAATT
TAAAAGGATCTAGGTGAAGATCCTTTTTGATAATCTTAATTAAGTATATGTGTTATGTAGTATACTCTTT
CTTCAACAATTAAATACTCTCGGTAGCCAAGTTGGTTTAAGGCGCAAGACTGTAATTTATCACTACGAAA
TCTTGAGATCGGGCGTTCGACTCGCCCCCGGGAGAGATGGCCGGCATGGTCCCAGCCTCCTCGCTGGCGC
CGGCTGGGCAACACCTTCGGGTGGCGAATGGGACTTTTGTTTTGCCGGGGATCGCAGGTTTTAGAGCTAG
AAATAGCAAGTTAAAATAAGGCTAGTCCGTTATCAACTTGAAAAAGTGGCACCGAGTCGGTGCTTTTTTT
ATTTTTTGTCACTATTGTTATGTAAAATGCCACCTCTGACAGTATGGAACGCAAACTTCTGTCTAGTGGA
TACTCGAGAACCCTTAATAGTCGAACAAGAAGCAGGCAAAGTTTAGAGCACTGCCCCTCCGCACTCAAAA
AAGAAAAAACTAGGAGGAAAATAAAATTCTCAACCACACAAACACATAAACACATACAAATACAAATACA
AGCTTATTTACTTGACATCGCGCGATCTTCCACTATTCAGCGCCGTCCGCCCTCTCTCGTGTTTTTTGTT
TACGCGACAACTATGCGAAATCCGGAGCAACGGGCAACCGTTTGGGGAAAGACCACACCCACGCGCGATC
GCCATGGCAACGAGGTCGCACACGCCCCACACCCAGACCTCCCTGCGAGCGGGCATGGGTACAATGTCCC
CGTTGCCACAGACACCACTTCGTAGCACAGCGCAGAGCGTAGCGTGTTGTTGCTGCTGACAAAAGAAAAT
TTTTCTTAGCAAAGCAAAGGAGGGGAAGCACGGGCAGATAGCACCGTACCATACCCTTGGAAACTCGAAA
TGAACGAAGCAGGAAATGAGAGAATGAGAGTTTTGTAGGTATATATAGCGGTAGTGTTTGCGCGTTACCA
TCATCTTCTGGATCTATCTATTGTTCTTTTCCTCATCACTTTCCCCTTTTTCGCTCTTCTTCTTGTCTTT
TATTTCTTTCTTTTTTTTAATTGTTCCCTCGATTGGCTATCTACCAAAGAATCCAAACTTAATACACGTA
TTTATTTGTCCAATTACCATGGATAAGAAATACTCAATAGGCTTAGATATCGGCACAAATAGCGTCGGAT
GGGCGGTGATCACTGATGAATATAAGGTTCCGTCTAAAAAGTTCAAGGTTCTGGGAAATACAGACCGCCA
CAGTATCAAAAAAAATCTTATAGGGGCTCTTTTATTTGACAGTGGAGAGACAGCGGAAGCGACTCGTCTC
AAACGGACAGCTCGTAGAAGGTATACACGTCGGAAGAATCGTATTTGTTATCTACAGGAGATTTTTTCAA
ATGAGATGGCGAAAGTAGATGATAGTTTCTTTCATCGACTTGAAGAGTCTTTTTTGGTGGAAGAAGACAA
GAAGCATGAACGTCATCCTATTTTTGGAAATATAGTAGATGAAGTTGCTTATCATGAGAAATATCCAACT
ATCTATCATCTGCGAAAAAAATTGGTAGATTCTACTGATAAAGCGGATTTGCGCTTAATCTATTTGGCCT
TAGCGCATATGATTAAGTTTCGTGGTCATTTTTTGATTGAGGGAGATTTAAATCCTGATAATAGTGATGT
GGACAAACTATTTATCCAGTTGGTACAAACCTACAATCAATTATTTGAAGAAAACCCTATTAACGCAAGT
GGAGTAGATGCTAAAGCGATTCTTTCTGCACGATTGAGTAAATCAAGACGATTAGAAAATCTCATTGCTC
AGCTCCCCGGTGAGAAGAAAAATGGCTTATTTGGGAATCTCATTGCTTTGTCATTGGGTTTGACCCCTAA
TTTTAAATCAAATTTTGATTTGGCAGAAGATGCTAAATTACAGCTTTCAAAAGATACTTACGATGATGAT
TTAGATAATTTATTGGCGCAAATTGGAGATCAATATGCTGATTTGTTTTTGGCAGCTAAGAATTTATCAG
ATGCTATTTTACTTTCAGATATCCTAAGAGTAAATACTGAAATAACTAAGGCTCCCCTATCAGCTTCAAT
GATTAAACGCTACGATGAACATCATCAAGACTTGACTCTTTTAAAAGCTTTAGTTCGACAACAACTTCCA
GAAAAGTATAAAGAAATCTTTTTTGATCAATCAAAAAACGGATATGCAGGTTATATTGATGGGGGAGCTA
GCCAAGAAGAATTTTATAAATTTATCAAACCAATTTTAGAAAAAATGGATGGTACTGAGGAATTATTGGT
GAAACTAAATCGTGAAGATTTGCTGCGCAAGCAACGGACCTTTGACAACGGCTCTATTCCCCATCAAATT
CACTTGGGTGAGCTGCATGCTATTTTGAGAAGACAAGAAGACTTTTATCCATTTTTAAAAGACAATCGTG
AGAAGATTGAAAAAATCTTGACTTTTCGAATTCCTTATTATGTTGGTCCATTGGCGCGTGGCAATAGTCG
TTTTGCATGGATGACTCGGAAGTCTGAAGAAACAATTACCCCATGGAATTTTGAAGAAGTTGTCGATAAA
GGTGCTTCAGCTCAATCATTTATTGAACGCATGACAAACTTTGATAAAAATCTTCCAAATGAAAAAGTAC
TACCAAAACATAGTTTGCTTTATGAGTATTTTACGGTTTATAACGAATTGACAAAGGTCAAATATGTTAC
TGAAGGAATGCGAAAACCAGCATTTCTTTCAGGTGAACAGAAGAAAGCCATTGTTGATTTACTCTTCAAA
ACAAATCGAAAAGTAACCGTTAAGCAATTAAAAGAAGATTATTTCAAAAAAATAGAATGTTTTGATAGTG
TTGAAATTTCAGGAGTTGAAGATAGATTTAATGCTTCATTAGGTACCTACCATGATTTGCTAAAAATTAT
TAAAGATAAAGATTTTTTGGATAATGAAGAAAATGAAGATATCTTAGAGGATATTGTTTTAACATTGACC
TTATTTGAAGATAGGGAGATGATTGAGGAAAGACTTAAAACATATGCTCACCTCTTTGATGATAAGGTGA
TGAAACAGCTTAAACGTCGCCGTTATACTGGTTGGGGACGTTTGTCTCGAAAATTGATTAATGGTATTAG
GGATAAGCAATCTGGCAAAACAATATTAGATTTTTTGAAATCAGATGGTTTTGCCAATCGCAATTTTATG
CAGCTGATCCATGATGATAGTTTGACATTTAAAGAAGACATTCAAAAAGCACAAGTGTCTGGACAAGGCG
ATAGTTTACATGAACATATTGCAAATTTAGCTGGTAGCCCTGCTATTAAAAAAGGTATTTTACAGACTGT
AAAAGTTGTTGATGAATTGGTCAAAGTAATGGGGCGGCATAAGCCAGAAAATATCGTTATTGAAATGGCA
CGTGAAAATCAGACAACTCAAAAGGGCCAGAAAAATTCGCGAGAGCGTATGAAACGAATCGAAGAAGGTA
TCAAAGAATTAGGAAGTCAGATTCTTAAAGAGCATCCTGTTGAAAATACTCAATTGCAAAATGAAAAGCT
CTATCTCTATTATCTCCAAAATGGAAGAGACATGTATGTGGACCAAGAATTAGATATTAATCGTTTAAGT
GATTATGATGTCGATCACATTGTTCCACAAAGTTTCCTTAAAGACGATTCAATAGACAATAAGGTCTTAA
CGCGTTCTGATAAAAATCGTGGTAAATCGGATAACGTTCCAAGTGAAGAAGTAGTCAAAAAGATGAAAAA
CTATTGGAGACAACTTCTAAACGCCAAGTTAATCACTCAACGTAAGTTTGATAATTTAACGAAAGCTGAA
CGTGGAGGTTTGAGTGAACTTGATAAAGCTGGTTTTATCAAACGCCAATTGGTTGAAACTCGCCAAATCA
CTAAGCATGTGGCACAAATTTTGGATAGTCGCATGAATACTAAATACGATGAAAATGATAAACTTATTCG
AGAGGTTAAAGTGATTACCTTAAAATCTAAATTAGTTTCTGACTTCCGAAAAGATTTCCAATTCTATAAA
GTACGTGAGATTAACAATTACCATCATGCCCATGATGCGTATCTAAATGCCGTCGTTGGAACTGCTTTGA
TTAAGAAATATCCAAAACTTGAATCGGAGTTTGTCTATGGTGATTATAAAGTTTATGATGTTCGTAAAAT
GATTGCTAAGTCTGAGCAAGAAATAGGCAAAGCAACCGCAAAATATTTCTTTTACTCTAATATCATGAAC
TTCTTCAAAACAGAAATTACACTTGCAAATGGAGAGATTCGCAAACGCCCTCTAATCGAAACTAATGGGG
AAACTGGAGAAATTGTCTGGGATAAAGGGCGAGATTTTGCCACAGTGCGCAAAGTATTGTCCATGCCCCA
AGTCAATATTGTCAAGAAAACAGAAGTACAGACAGGCGGATTCTCCAAGGAGTCAATTTTACCAAAAAGA
AATTCGGACAAGCTTATTGCTCGTAAAAAAGACTGGGATCCAAAAAAATATGGTGGTTTTGATAGTCCAA
CGGTAGCTTATTCAGTCCTAGTGGTTGCTAAGGTGGAAAAAGGGAAATCGAAGAAGTTAAAATCCGTTAA
AGAGTTACTAGGGATCACAATTATGGAAAGAAGTTCCTTTGAAAAAAATCCGATTGACTTTTTAGAAGCT
AAAGGATATAAGGAAGTTAAAAAAGACTTAATCATTAAACTACCTAAATATAGTCTTTTTGAGTTAGAAA
ACGGTCGTAAACGGATGCTGGCTAGTGCCGGAGAATTACAAAAAGGAAATGAGCTGGCTCTGCCAAGCAA
ATATGTGAATTTTTTATATTTAGCTAGTCATTATGAAAAGTTGAAGGGTAGTCCAGAAGATAACGAACAA
AAACAATTGTTTGTGGAGCAGCATAAGCATTATTTAGATGAGATTATTGAGCAAATCAGTGAATTTTCTA
AGCGTGTTATTTTAGCAGATGCCAATTTAGATAAAGTTCTTAGTGCATATAACAAACATAGAGACAAACC
AATACGTGAACAAGCAGAAAATATTATTCATTTATTTACGTTGACGAATCTTGGAGCTCCCGCTGCTTTT
AAATATTTTGATACAACAATTGATCGTAAACGATATACGTCTACAAAAGAAGTTTTAGATGCCACTCTTA
TCCATCAATCCATCACTGGTCTTTATGAAACACGCATTGATTTGAGTCAGCTAGGAGGTGACGGTGGAGG
GCCAAAAAAGAAAAGAAAAGTTGAAGATGCTTCTGCTCATCATCACCATCACCATCACCATTAAATCCGC
TCTAACCGAAAAGGAAGGAGTTAGACAACCTGAAGTCTAGGTCCCTATTTATTTTTTTATAGTTATGTTA
GTATTAAGAACGTTATTTATATTTCAAATTTTTCTTTTTTTTCTGTACAGACGCGTGTACGCATGTAACA
TTATACTGAAAACCTTGCTTGAGAAGGTTTTGGGACGCTCGAAGTGAGCAAAAGGCCAGCAAAAGGCCAG
GAACCGTAAAAAGGCCGCGTTGCTGGCGTTTTTCCATAGGCTCCGCCCCCCTGACGAGCATCACAAAAAT
CGACGCTCAAGTCAGAGGTGGCGAAACCCGACAGGACTATAAAGATACCAGGCGTTTCCCCCTGGAAGCT
CCCTCGTGCGCTCTCCTGTTCCGACCCTGCCGCTTACCGGATACCTGTCCGCCTTTCTCCCTTCGGGAAG
CGTGGCGCTTTCTCATAGCTCACGCTGTAGGTATCTCAGTTCGGTGTAGGTCGTTCGCTCCAAGCTGGGC
TGTGTGCACGAACCCCCCGTTCAGCCCGACCGCTGCGCCTTATCCGGTAACTATCGTCTTGAGTCCAACC
CGGTAAGACACGACTTATCGCCACTGGCAGCAGCCACTGGTAACAGGATTAGCAGAGCGAGGTATGTAGG
CGGTGCTACAGAGTTCTTGAAGTGGTGGCCTAACTACGGCTACACTAGAAGAACAGTATTTGGTATCTGC
GCTCTGCTGAAGCCAGTTACCTTCGGAAAAAGAGTTGGTAGCTCTTGATCCGGCAAACAAACCACCGCTG
GTAGCGGTGGTTTTTTTGTTTGCAAGCAGCAGATTACGCGCAGAAAAAAAGGATCTCAAGAAGATCCTTT
GATCTTTTCTACCGAAGCATCTGTGCTTCATTTTGTAGAACAAAAATGCAACGCGAGAGCGCTAATTTTT
CAAACAAAGAATCTGAGCTGCATTTTTACAGAACAGAAATGCAACGCGAAAGCGCTATTTTACCAACGAA
GAATCTGTGCTTCATTTTTGTAAAACAAAAATGCAACGCGAGAGCGCTAATTTTTCAAACAAAGAATCTG
AGCTGCATTTTTACAGAACAGAAATGCAACGCGAGAGCGCTATTTTACCAACAAAGAATCTATACTTCTT
TTTTGTTCTACAAAAATGCATCCCGAGAGCGCTATTTTTCTAACAAAGCATCTTAGATTACTTTTTTTCT
CCTTTGTGCGCTCTATAATGCAGTCTCTTGATAACTTTTTGCACTGTAGGTCCGTTAAGGTTAGAAGAAG
GCTACTTTGGTGTCTATTTTCTCTTCCATAAAAAAAGCCTGACTCCACTTCCCGCGTTTACTGATTACTA
GCGAAGCTGCGGGTGCATTTTTTCAAGATAAAGGCATCCCCGATTATATTCTATACCGATGTGGATTGCG
CATACTTTGTGAACAGAAAGTGATAGCGTTGATGATTCTTCATTGGTCAGAAAATTATGAACGGTTTCTT
CTATTTTGTCTCTATATACTACGTATAGGAAATGTTTACATTTTCGTATTGTTTTCGATTCACTCTATGA
ATAGTTCTTACTACAATTTTTTTGTCTAAAGAGTAATACTAGAGATAAACATAAAAAATGTAGAGGTCGA
GTTTAGATGCAAGTTCAAGGAGCGAAAGGTGGATGGGTAGGTTATATAGGGATATAGCACAGAGATATAT
AGCAAAGAGATACTTTTGAGCAATGTTTGTGGAAGCGGTATTCGCAATATTTTAGTAGCCCGTTACAGTC
CGGTGCGTTTTTGGTTTTTTGAAAGTGCGTCTTCAGAGCGCTTTTGGTTTTCAAAAGCGCTCTGAAGTTC
CTATACTTTCTAGAGAATAGGAACTTCGGAATAGGAACTTCAAAGCGTTTCCGAAAACGAGCGCTTCCGA
AAATGCAACGCGAGCTGCGCACATACAGCTCACTGTTCACGTCGCACCTATATCTGCGTGTTGCCTGTAT
ATATATATACATGAGAAGAACGGCATAGTGCGTGTTTATGCTTAAATGC
